Addgene plasmid #238793: SmBiT-CYBC1 (TK) Vector
Purpose: Express SmBiT-CYBC1 Fusion Protein in Mammalian Cells under a TK promoter
Depositing lab: Promega Corporation.
Backbone
  Vector backbone: pFN35K SmBiT TK-neo Flexi(R) Vector
  Vector type: Mammalian Expression
  Selectable markers: Neomycin
Growth in bacteria
  Bacterial resistance: Kanamycin, 50 μg/mL
  Growth temperature: 37°C
  Growth strain: DH5alpha
  Copy number: Low Copy
Gene/Insert
  Gene/Insert name: CYBC1
  Species: H. sapiens (human)
  Mutation: None
  Entrez Gene: CYBC1 (a.k.a. C17orf62, CGD5, Eros)
  Promoter: TK
  Tag / fusion protein: SmBiT (N terminal on backbone)
  Cloning method: Other
Terms and licenses: Academic/Nonprofit Terms; Industry Terms
How to cite: SmBiT-CYBC1 (TK) Vector was a gift from Promega Corporation (Addgene plasmid # 238793 ; http://n2t.net/addgene:238793 ; RRID:Addgene_238793)
