[The description below was written by a language model from this plasmid's Addgene catalogue record and pLannotate feature annotations shown in this document.]
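Description:
SmBiT-CYBC1 (TK) Vector is a 4,623-nt mammalian expression plasmid built on the pFN35K SmBiT TK-neo Flexi Vector backbone. It expresses human CYBC1 (also known as C17orf62, CGD5 or Eros), without mutation, as a fusion carrying the SmBiT tag at its N terminus. SmBiT is the small peptide half of the split NanoLuc (NanoBiT) luciferase system. It has low intrinsic affinity for the complementary LgBiT subunit, so luminescence is restored mainly when the two fusion partners are brought together. Transcription is driven by the herpes simplex virus thymidine kinase promoter, a relatively weak constitutive promoter generally chosen to keep fusion protein levels modest and limit nonspecific complementation. The feature table places the CYBC1 coding sequence downstream of this promoter. The short SmBiT and linker region is not annotated separately and presumably lies in the gap between the promoter and CYBC1. A multiple cloning site remnant and an SV40 polyadenylation signal follow the open reading frame. Several small fragment annotations in this region (T7 terminator, SET1, large T antigen, M13 ori, bom) look like partial homology matches rather than functional parts.

One neo (nptII) gene provides selection in both hosts. The SV40 enhancer/early promoter drives it for neomycin-class (G418) selection in mammalian cells, and the bacterial EM7 promoter drives it for kanamycin resistance in E. coli; a synthetic poly(A) signal terminates the cassette. Propagation relies on a ColE1/pUC-type origin, which the annotation calls high copy although the catalogue lists the plasmid as low copy. A cer site helps keep the plasmid monomeric. The stated purpose is expression of the SmBiT-CYBC1 fusion in mammalian cells, which suits luminescent protein–protein interaction assays with a LgBiT-tagged partner.
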