Features (pLannotate 1.2.2; 16 found; start..end, strand, type, name):
      2..753     +  promoter       HSV TK promoter: herpes simplex virus thymidine kinase promoter
    892..1452    +  CDS            CYBC1: CYBC1_HUMAN - Also known as C17orf62 From Homo sapiens (Human).
   1461..1516    +  misc_feature   MCS: pUC18/19 multiple cloning site
   1523..1572    +  CDS            SET1 (fragment): solubility-enhancement tag derived from T7 phage gene 10B
   1580..1599    +  terminator     T7 terminator (fragment): transcription terminator for bacteriophage T7 RNA polymerase
   1621..1742    -  polyA_signal   SV40 poly(A) signal: SV40 polyadenylation signal
   1765..1833    -  CDS            large T antigen (fragment): large T antigen from SV40 (simian virus 40)
   1838..1870    +  rep_origin     M13 ori (fragment): M13 bacteriophage origin of replication; arrow indicates direction of (+) strand synthesis
   1871..1922    -  misc_feature   bom (fragment): basis of mobility region from pBR322
   1987..2344    +  promoter       SV40 promoter: SV40 enhancer and early promoter
   2359..2406    +  promoter       EM7 promoter: synthetic bacterial promoter&nbsp
   2438..3229    +  CDS            neo: KKA2_KLEPN - Also known as kan, nptII. Experimental evidence at protein level: Swiss-Prot protein existence level 1. Resistance to kanamycin, neomycin, paromomycin, ribostamycin, butirosin and gentamicin B. From Klebsiella pneumoniae.
   3296..3344    +  polyA_signal   poly(A) signal: synthetic polyadenylation signal
   3365..3454    -  CDS            tnpA (fragment): TN5P_ECOLX - Also known as tnp. Experimental evidence at protein level: Swiss-Prot protein existence level 1. Mediates transposition of transposon Tn5 by a 'cut and paste' mechanism. First, the monomeric transposase binds the 19 bp inverted DNA repeats flanking the transposon. Then, dimerization of the DNA- bound transposase creates a synaptic DNA complex. After nicking of the first DNA strand, excision of the transposon proceeds through a series of intermediates. The transposase then mediates the insertion of the transposon at a new site by strand transfer. The activity of the wild- type tran
   3583..4171    -  rep_origin     ori: high-copy-number ColE1/pMB1/pBR322/pUC origin of replication
   4287..4570    +  misc_feature   cer region: ColE1-derived recombination site that helps to maintain plasmids as monomers
>Addgene plasmid #238793 | SmBiT-CYBC1 (TK) Vector | addgene full sequence | sequence record 479827 | Addgene NGS Result
AAATGAGTCTTCGGACCTCGCGGGGGCCGCTTAAGCGGTGGTTAGGGTTTGTCTGACGCGGGGGGAGGGG
GAAGGAACGAAACACTCTCATTCGGAGGCGGCTCGGGGTTTGGTCTTGGTGGCCACGGGCACGCAGAAGA
GCGCCGCGATCCTCTTAAGCACCCCCCCGCCCTCCGTGGAGGCGGGGGTTTGGTCGGCGGGTGGTAACTG
GCGGGCCGCTGACTCGGGCGGGTCGCGCGCCCCAGAGTGTGACCTTTTCGGTCTGCTCGCAGACCCCCGG
GCGGCGCCGCCGCGGCGGCGACGGGCTCGCTGGGTCCTAGGCTCCATGGGGACCGTATACGTGGACAGGC
TCTGGAGCATCCGCACGACTGCGGTGATATTACCGGAGACCTTCTGCGGGACGAGCCGGGTCACGCGGCT
GACGCGGAGCGTCCGTTGGGCGACAAACACCAGGACGGGGCACAGGTACACTATCTTGTCACCCGGAGGC
GCGAGGGACTGCAGGAGCTTCAGGGAGTGGCGCAGCTGCTTCATCCCCGTGGCCCGTTGCTCGCGTTTGC
TGGCGGTGTCCCCGGAAGAAATATATTTGCATGTCTTTAGTTCTATGATGACACAAACCCCGCCCAGCGT
CTTGTCATTGGCGAAGTCGAACACGCAGATGCAGTCGGGGCGGCGCGGTCCCAGGTCCACTTCGCATATT
AAGGTGACGCGTGTGGCCTCGAACACCGAGCGACCCTGCAGCGACCCGCTTAAAAGCTTGGCAATCCGGT
ACTGTTGGTAAAGCCACCGCTAGCGCTCACCATGGTGACCGGCTACCGGCTGTTCGAGGAGATTCTCGGG
AGCTCCGGTGGTGGCGGGAGCGGAGGTGGAGGCTCGAGCGGTGCGATCGCCATGTACCTGCAGGTGGAGA
CCCGCACCAGCTCCCGCCTCCATCTGAAGAGGGCTCCAGGCATCCGGTCCTGGTCCCTGCTGGTTGGAAT
CTTGTCGATTGGCCTGGCTGCTGCCTACTACAGCGGAGATAGCCTGGGCTGGAAGCTCTTCTACGTCACA
GGCTGCCTGTTTGTGGCTGTGCAGAACTTGGAGGACTGGGAGGAAGCCATCTTCGACAAGAGCACAGGGA
AGGTTGTTTTGAAGACGTTCAGCCTCTACAAGAAGCTGCTGACTCTTTTCAGAGCTGGCCACGACCAGGT
GGTGGTCCTGCTCCATGATGTCCGTGATGTGAGCGTGGAGGAGGAGAAGGTCCGGTACTTCGGGAAAGGC
TACATGGTGGTGCTCCGGCTTGCGACGGGCTTCTCCCACCCCCTCACGCAGAGTGCAGTCATGGGCCACC
GCAGTGATGTGGAAGCCATCGCCAAGCTCATCACCAGCTTCCTGGAGCTGCACTGCCTTGAGAGCCCCAC
AGAGCTGTCTCAGAGCAGCGACAGTGAGGCCGGTGACCCTGCAAGCCAGAGCGTTTAAACGAATTCGGGC
TCGGTACCCGGGGATCCTCTAGAGTCGACCTGCAGGCATGCAAGCTGATCCGGCTGCTAACAAAGCCCGA
AAGGAAGCTGAGTTGGCTGCTGCCACCGCTGAGCAATAACTAGCATAACCCCTTGGGGCGGCCGCTTCGA
GCAGACATGATAAGATACATTGATGAGTTTGGACAAACCACAACTAGAATGCAGTGAAAAAAATGCTTTA
TTTGTGAAATTTGTGATGCTATTGCTTTATTTGTAACCATTATAAGCTGCAATAAACAAGTTAACAACAA
CAATTGCATTCATTTTATGTTTCAGGTTCAGGGGGAGATGTGGGAGGTTTTTTTAAGCAAGTAAAACCTC
TACAAATGTGGTAAAATCGAATTTTAACAAAATATTAACGCTTACAATTTCCTGATGCGGTATTTTCTCC
TTACGCATCTGTGCGGTATTTCACACCGCATACGCGGATCTGCGCAGCACCATGGCCTGAAATAACCTCT
GAAAGAGGAACTTGGTTAGGTACCTTCTGAGGCGGAAAGAACCAGCTGTGGAATGTGTGTCAGTTAGGGT
GTGGAAAGTCCCCAGGCTCCCCAGCAGGCAGAAGTATGCAAAGCATGCATCTCAATTAGTCAGCAACCAG
GTGTGGAAAGTCCCCAGGCTCCCCAGCAGGCAGAAGTATGCAAAGCATGCATCTCAATTAGTCAGCAACC
ATAGTCCCGCCCCTAACTCCGCCCATCCCGCCCCTAACTCCGCCCAGTTCCGCCCATTCTCCGCCCCATG
GCTGACTAATTTTTTTTATTTATGCAGAGGCCGAGGCCGCCTCGGCCTCTGAGCTATTCCAGAAGTAGTG
AGGAGGCTTTTTTGGAGGCCTAGGCTTTTGCAAAAAGCTTAATTAACTGTTGACAATTAATCATCGGCAT
AGTATATCGGCATAGTATAATACGACAAGGTGAGGAACTAAACCCAGGAGGCAGATCATGATTGAACAAG
ATGGATTGCACGCAGGTTCTCCGGCCGCTTGGGTGGAGAGGCTATTCGGCTATGACTGGGCACAACAGAC
AATCGGCTGCTCTGATGCCGCCGTGTTCCGGCTGTCAGCGCAGGGGCGCCCGGTTCTTTTTGTCAAGACC
GACCTGTCCGGTGCCCTGAATGAACTGCAGGACGAGGCAGCGCGGCTATCGTGGCTGGCCACGACGGGCG
TTCCTTGCGCAGCTGTGCTCGACGTTGTCACTGAAGCGGGAAGGGACTGGCTGCTATTGGGCGAAGTGCC
GGGGCAGGATCTCCTGTCATCTCACCTTGCTCCTGCCGAGAAAGTATCCATCATGGCTGATGCAATGCGG
CGGCTGCATACGCTTGATCCGGCTACCTGCCCATTCGACCACCAAGCGAAACATCGCATCGAGCGAGCAC
GTACTCGGATGGAAGCCGGTCTTGTCGATCAGGATGATCTGGACGAAGAGCATCAGGGGCTCGCGCCAGC
CGAACTGTTCGCCAGGCTCAAGGCGCGCATGCCCGACGGCGAGGATCTCGTCGTGACCCATGGCGATGCC
TGCTTGCCGAATATCATGGTGGAAAATGGCCGCTTTTCTGGATTCATCGACTGTGGCCGGCTGGGTGTGG
CGGACCGCTATCAGGACATAGCGTTGGCTACCCGTGATATTGCTGAAGAGCTTGGCGGCGAATGGGCTGA
CCGCTTCCTCGTGCTTTACGGTATCGCCGCTCCCGATTCGCAGCGCATCGCCTTCTATCGCCTTCTTGAC
GAGTTCTTCTGAGCGGGACTCTGGGGTTCGAAATGACCGACCAAGCGACGCCCAACCTGCCATCACGATG
GCCGCAATAAAATATCTTTATTTTCATTACATCTGTGTGTTGGTTTTTTGTGTGAATCGATAGCGATAAG
GATCCTCTTTGCGCTTGCGTTTTCCCTTGTCCAGATAGCCCAGTAGCTGACATTCATCCGGGGTCAGCAC
CGTTTCTGCGGACTGGCTTTCTACCCGGTATCAGCTCACTCAAAGGCGGTAATACGGTTATCCACAGAAT
CAGGGGATAACGCAGGAAAGAACATGTGAGCAAAAGGCCAGCAAAAGGCCAGGAACCGTAAAAAGGCCGC
GTTGCTGGCGTTTTTCCATAGGCTCCGCCCCCCTGACGAGCATCACAAAAATCGACGCTCAAGTCAGAGG
TGGCGAAACCCGACAGGACTATAAAGATACCAGGCGTTTCCCCCTGGAAGCTCCCTCGTGCGCTCTCCTG
TTCCGACCCTGCCGCTTACCGGATACCTGTCCGCCTTTCTCCCTTCGGGAAGCGTGGCGCTTTCTCATAG
CTCACGCTGTAGGTATCTCAGTTCGGTGTAGGTCGTTCGCTCCAAGCTGGGCTGTGTGCACGAACCCCCC
GTTCAGCCCGACCGCTGCGCCTTATCCGGTAACTATCGTCTTGAGTCCAACCCGGTAAGACACGACTTAT
CGCCACTGGCAGCAGCCACTGGTAACAGGATTAGCAGAGCGAGGTATGTAGGCGGTGCTACAGAGTTCTT
GAAGTGGTGGCCTAACTACGGCTACACTAGAAGGACAGTATTTGGTATCTGCGCTCTGCTGAAGCCAGTT
ACCTTCGGAAAAAGAGTTGGTAGCTCTTGATCCGGCAAACAAACCACCGCTGGTAGCGGTGGTTTTTTTG
TTTGCAAGCAGCAGATTACGCGCAGAAAAAAAGGATTTCAAGAAGATCCTTTGATCTTTTCTACGGGGTC
TGACGCTCAGTGGAACGAAAACTCACGTTAAGGGATTTTGGTCATGAGATTATCAAAAAGGATCTTCACC
TAGATCCTTTTATAGTCCGGAAATACAGGAACGCACGCTGGATGGCCCTTCGCTGGGATGGTGAAACCAT
GAAAAATGGCAGCTTCAGTGGATTAAGTGGGGGTAATGTGGCCTGTACCCTCTGGTTGCATAGGTATTCA
TACGGTTAAAATTTATCAGGCGCGATTGCGGCAGTTTTTCGGGTGGTTTGTTGCCATTTTTACCTGTCTG
CTGCCGTGATCGCGCTGAACGCGTTTTAGCGGTGCGTACAATTAAGGGATTATGGTAAATCCACTTACTG
TCTGCCCTCGTAGCCATCGAGATAAACCGCAGTACTCCGGCCACGATGCGTCCGGCGTAGAGGATCGAGA
TCT
